>Addgene plasmid #30216 | pENTR-flbio | depositor full sequence | sequence record 13880 | Author sequence
CTTTCCTGCGTTATCCCCTGATTCTGTGGATAACCGTATTACCGCTAGCATGGATCTCGGGGACGTCTAA
CTACTAAGCGAGAGTAGGGAACTGCCAGGCATCAAATAAAACGAAAGGCTCAGTCGGAAGACTGGGCCTT
TCGTTTTATCTGTTGTTTGTCGGTGAACGCTCTCCTGAGTAGGACAAATCCGCCGGGAGCGGATTTGAAC
GTTGTGAAGCAACGGCCCGGAGGGTGGCGGGCAGGACGCCCGCCATAAACTGCCAGGCATCAAACTAAGC
AGAAGGCCATCCTGACGGATGGCCTTTTTGCGTTTCTACAAACTCTTCCTGTTAGTTAGTTACTTAAGCT
CGGGCCCCAAATAATGATTTTATTTTGACTGATAGTGACCTGTTCGTTGCAACAAATTGATAAGCAATGC
TTTTTTATAATGCCAACTTTGTACAAAAAAGCAGGCTCTTTAAAGGAACCAATTCAGTCGACTGGATCCG
GTACCGAATTCACTAGTGACTACAAAGACGATGACGATAAAGGTGATGGGTCCGGCCTGAACGACATCTT
CGAGGCTCAGAAAATCGAATGGCACGAAGGCGCGCCGAGCTCGAGGTAGGCGGCCGCACTCGAGATATCT
AGACCCAGCTTTCTTGTACAAAGTTGGCATTATAAGAAAGCATTGCTTATCAATTTGTTGCAACGAACAG
GTCACTATCAGTCAAAATAAAATCATTATTTGCCATCCAGCTGCAGCTCTGGCCCGTGTCTCAAAATCTC
TGATGTTACATTGCACAAGATAAAAATATATCATCATGAACAATAAAACTGTCTGCTTACATAAACAGTA
ATACAAGGGGTGTTATGAGCCATATTCAACGGGAAACGTCGAGGCCGCGATTAAATTCCAACATGGATGC
TGATTTATATGGGTATAAATGGGCTCGCGATAATGTCGGGCAATCAGGTGCGACAATCTATCGCTTGTAT
GGGAAGCCCGATGCGCCAGAGTTGTTTCTGAAACATGGCAAAGGTAGCGTTGCCAATGATGTTACAGATG
AGATGGTCAGACTAAACTGGCTGACGGAATTTATGCCTCTTCCGACCATCAAGCATTTTATCCGTACTCC
TGATGATGCATGGTTACTCACCACTGCGATCCCCGGAAAAACAGCATTCCAGGTATTAGAAGAATATCCT
GATTCAGGTGAAAATATTGTTGATGCGCTGGCAGTGTTCCTGCGCCGGTTGCATTCGATTCCTGTTTGTA
ATTGTCCTTTTAACAGCGATCGCGTATTTCGTCTCGCTCAGGCGCAATCACGAATGAATAACGGTTTGGT
TGATGCGAGTGATTTTGATGACGAGCGTAATGGCTGGCCTGTTGAACAAGTCTGGAAAGAAATGCATAAA
CTTTTGCCATTCTCACCGGATTCAGTCGTCACTCATGGTGATTTCTCACTTGATAACCTTATTTTTGACG
AGGGGAAATTAATAGGTTGTATTGATGTTGGACGAGTCGGAATCGCAGACCGATACCAGGATCTTGCCAT
CCTATGGAACTGCCTCGGTGAGTTTTCTCCTTCATTACAGAAACGGCTTTTTCAAAAATATGGTATTGAT
AATCCTGATATGAATAAATTGCAGTTTCATTTGATGCTCGATGAGTTTTTCTAATCAGAATTGGTTAATT
GGTTGTAACATTATTCAGATTGGGCCCCGTTCCACTGAGCGTCAGACCCCGTAGAAAAGATCAAAGGATC
TTCTTGAGATCCTTTTTTTCTGCGCGTAATCTGCTGCTTGCAAACAAAAAAACCACCGCTACCAGCGGTG
GTTTGTTTGCCGGATCAAGAGCTACCAACTCTTTTTCCGAAGGTAACTGGCTTCAGCAGAGCGCAGATAC
CAAATACTGTTCTTCTAGTGTAGCCGTAGTTAGGCCACCACTTCAAGAACTCTGTAGCACCGCCTACATA
CCTCGCTCTGCTAATCCTGTTACCAGTGGCTGCTGCCAGTGGCGATAAGTCGTGTCTTACCGGGTTGGAC
TCAAGACGATAGTTACCGGATAAGGCGCAGCGGTCGGGCTGAACGGGGGGTTCGTGCACACAGCCCAGCT
TGGAGCGAACGACCTACACCGAACTGAGATACCTACAGCGTGAGCTATGAGAAAGCGCCACGCTTCCCGA
AGGGAGAAAGGCGGACAGGTATCCGGTAAGCGGCAGGGTCGGAACAGGAGAGCGCACGAGGGAGCTTCCA
GGGGGAAACGCCTGGTATCTTTATAGTCCTGTCGGGTTTCGCCACCTCTGACTTGAGCGTCGATTTTTGT
GATGCTCGTCAGGGGGGCGGAGCCTATGGAAAAACGCCAGCAACGCGGCCTTTTTACGGTTCCTGGCCTT
TTGCTGGCCTTTTGCTCACATGTT
Features (pLannotate 1.2.2; 9 found; start..end, strand, type, name):
      1..46      +  rep_origin     RSF ori (fragment): Plasmids containing the RSF 1030 origin of replication can be propagated in E. coli cells that contain additional plasmids with compatible origins.
    106..149     -  terminator     rrnB T1 terminator: Escherichia coli rrnB; transcription terminator T1 from the E. coli rrnB gene
    281..308     +  terminator     rrnB T2 terminator: transcription terminator T2 from the E. coli rrnB gene
    358..457     +  protein_bind   attL1: mutant version of attL; recombination site for the Gateway® LR reaction LR Clonase™
    508..531     +  CDS            3xFLAG (fragment): three tandem FLAG® epitope tags
    544..588     +  CDS            AviTag™: peptide tag that allows for enzymatic biotinylation
    633..732     -  protein_bind   attL2: mutant version of attL; recombination site for the Gateway® LR reaction LR Clonase™
    855..1664    +  CDS            KanR: aminoglycoside phosphotransferase; aph(3')-Ia; confers resistance to kanamycin in bacteria or G418 (Geneticin®) in eukaryotes
   1754..2342    +  rep_origin     ori: high-copy-number ColE1/pMB1/pBR322/pUC origin of replication
