[The description below was written by a language model from this plasmid's Addgene catalogue record and pLannotate feature annotations shown in this document.]
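Description:
pENTR-flbio is a Gateway entry plasmid derived from pENTR3C and re-engineered so that any open reading frame cloned into it acquires a C-terminal FLAG-bio tandem tag. It is an empty tagging vector. The catalogue lists no gene, and the depositor's full sequence is about 2.4 kb, which matches the stated backbone size. The 2,700 bp "insert size" in the record therefore does not correspond to any insert seen in the annotated sequence. The plasmid is propagated in E. coli at high copy from a ColE1/pUC-type origin and is selected with kanamycin through the aph(3')-Ia gene. The short RSF origin fragment annotated at the start of the sequence is probably just a partial match, not a second functional origin. The rrnB T1 and T2 terminators lie upstream of the cloning region and insulate it from read-through transcription from the backbone.

The functional cassette sits between attL1 and attL2. It holds a FLAG epitope, annotated as a fragment of 3xFLAG whose length fits a single FLAG unit. This is followed by an AviTag, the "bio" peptide that can be enzymatically biotinylated by BirA ligase. According to the depositor, the ORF is inserted directionally between SalI and EcoRI sites so that it reads in frame into the tags. The ccdB counter-selection gene of the parental vector has been removed. No promoter is present between the att sites, so expression depends on moving the ORF-FLAG-bio fusion into a Gateway destination vector by an LR clonase reaction. The associated publication concerns genomic co-occupancy by cardiac transcription factors. This suggests the tagged proteins were used for streptavidin- or FLAG-based affinity capture, such as chromatin pulldown.
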