Addgene plasmid #30216: pENTR-flbio
Depositing lab: William Pu. Depositing organization: Boston Children's Hospital. Publication: Co-occupancy by multiple cardiac transcription factors identifies transcriptional enhancers active in heart. He A, Kong SW, Ma Q, Pu WT. Proc Natl Acad Sci U S A. 2011 Apr 5. 108(14):5632-7. 10.1073/pnas.1016959108 PubMed 21415370.
Backbone
  Vector backbone: pENTR3C
  Backbone size w/o insert (bp): 2400
  Vector type: Gateway Entry plasmid
Growth in bacteria
  Bacterial resistance: Kanamycin, 50 μg/mL
  Growth temperature: 37°C
  Growth strain: DH5alpha
  Copy number: High Copy
Gene/Insert
  Gene/Insert name: No gene
  Insert size (bp): 2700
  Tag / fusion protein: Flag (C terminal on backbone); Bio (C terminal on backbone)
  Cloning method: Gateway Cloning
  Sequencing primers: 5′ n/a
Terms and licenses: Academic/Nonprofit Terms; Industry Terms: Not Available to Industry
Depositor comments: pENTR3c was re-engineered to allow fusion of flag-bio to the c-terminus of an ORF. The ORF is cloned in 5'-SalI-EcoRI-3'. The ccdb gene was removed. The fusion construct is transferred to a gateway destination vector by LR clonase.
How to cite: pENTR-flbio was a gift from William Pu (Addgene plasmid # 30216 ; http://n2t.net/addgene:30216 ; RRID:Addgene_30216)
