>Addgene plasmid #30216 | pENTR-flbio | addgene partial sequence | sequence record 35386 | 30216 with Kan-R (5' ATCGCGAGCCCATTTATACC 3')
ATCGCGGCCTCGACGTTTCCCGTTGAATATGGCTCATAACACCCCTTGTATTACTGTTTATGTAAGCAGA
CAGTTTTATTGTTCATGATGATATATTTTTATCTTGTGCAATGTAACATCAGAGATTTTGAGACACGGGC
CAGAGCTGCAGCTGGATGGCAAATAATGATTTTATTTTGACTGATAGTGACCTGTTCGTTGCAACAAATT
GATAAGCAATGCTTTCTTATAATGCCAACTTTGTACAAGAAAGCTGGGTCTAGATATCTCGAGTGCGGCC
GCCTACCTCGAGCTCGGCGCGCCTTCGTGCCATTCGATTTTCTGAGCCTCGAAGATGTCGTTCAGGCCGG
ACCCATCACCT
