>Addgene plasmid #30216 | pENTR-flbio | addgene partial sequence | sequence record 38353 | pENTR-F 5'-CTACAAACTCTTCCTGTTAGTTAG-3'
GACCTGTTCGTTGCAACAAATTGATAAGCAATGCTTTTTTATAATGCCAACTTTGTACAAAAAAGCAGGC
TCTTTAAAGGAACCAATTCAGTCGACTGGATCCGGTACCGAATTCACTAGTGACTACAAAGACGATGACG
ATAAAGGTGATGGGTCCGGCCTGAACGACATCTTCGAGGCTCAGAAAATCGAATGGCACGAAGGCGCGCC
GAGCTCGAGGTAGGCGGCCGCACTCGAGATATCTAGACCCAGCTTTCTTGTACAAAGTTGGCATTATAAG
AAAGCATTGCTTATCAATTTGTTGCAACGAACAGGTCACTATCAGTCAAAATAAAATCATTATTTGCCAT
CCAGCTGCAGCTCTGGCCCGTGTCTCAAAATCTCTGATGTTACATTGCACAAGATAAAAATATATCATCA
TGAACAATAAAACTGTCTGCTTACATAAACAGTAATACAAGGGGTGTTATGAGCCATATTCAACGGGAAA
CGTCGAGGCCGCGATTAAATTCCAACATGGATGCTGATTTATATGGGTATAAATGGGCTCGCGATAATGT
CGGGCAATCAGGTGCGACAATCTATCGCTTGTATGGGAAGCCCGATGCGCCAGAGTTGTTTCTGAAACAT
GGCAAAGGTAGCGTTGCCAATGATGTTACAGATGAGATGGTCAGACTAAACTGGCTGACGGAATTTATGC
CTCTTCCGACCATCAAGCATTTTATCCGTACTCCTGATGATGCATGGTTACTCACCACTGCGATCCCCGG
AAAAACAGCATTCCAGGTATTAGAAGAATATCCTG
